>Addgene plasmid #121227 | pUC57-Kan_BR29_00115881 | depositor full sequence | sequence record 231247 | pUC57-Kan_BR29_00115881 sequence 2920 bps
TCGCGCGTTTCGGTGATGACGGTGAAAACCTCTGACACATGCAGCTCCCGGAGACGGTCACAGCTTGTCT
GTAAGCGGATGCCGGGAGCAGACAAGCCCGTCAGGGCGCGTCAGCGGGTGTTGGCGGGTGTCGGGGCTGG
CTTAACTATGCGGCATCAGAGCAGATTGTACTGAGAGTGCACCATATGCGGTGTGAAATACCGCACAGAT
GCGTAAGGAGAAAATACCGCATCAGGCGCCATTCGCCATTCAGGCTGCGCAACTGTTGGGAAGGGCGATC
GGTGCGGGCCTCTTCGCTATTACGCCAGCTGGCGAAAGGGGGATGTGCTGCAAGGCGATTAAGTTGGGTA
ACGCCAGGGTTTTCCCAGTCACGACGTTGTAAAACGACGGCCAGTGAATTGACGCGTATTGGGATGGAAC
TTGGTCTCTAATGTTGAATATTGTTGTTGGTCATATTACTACTGGTAAACAATGTTGTGATCATGGTGCT
GCTGATGAATCTAGAATTTGTGAAAGAAAAGGTTTGAATGCTTATTGTTGTTCTGATGCTAGAAATGATG
CTAAAGGTGGTTGTAAAGAAGAAGTTTATGAAGTTGGTAGATTGGTTCAAGCTTTTTCTACTAATGGTAT
TTGTTCTGGTCAATCTTCTTCTGGTGATACTTTGCAAGGTTTTGTTGGTTGTGCTGAATGAGCTTAGAGA
CCAAGTTCCATCCCAATGGCGCGCCGAGCTTGGCTCGAGCATGGTCATAGCTGTTTCCTGTGTGAAATTG
TTATCCGCTCACAATTCCACACAACATACGAGCCGGAAGCATAAAGTGTAAAGCCTGGGGTGCCTAATGA
GTGAGCTAACTCACATTAATTGCGTTGCGCTCACTGCCCGCTTTCCAGTCGGGAAACCTGTCGTGCCAGC
TGCATTAATGAATCGGCCAACGCGCGGGGAGAGGCGGTTTGCGTATTGGGCGCTCTTCCGCTTCCTCGCT
CACTGACTCGCTGCGCTCGGTCGTTCGGCTGCGGCGAGCGGTATCAGCTCACTCAAAGGCGGTAATACGG
TTATCCACAGAATCAGGGGATAACGCAGGAAAGAACATGTGAGCAAAAGGCCAGCAAAAGGCCAGGAACC
GTAAAAAGGCCGCGTTGCTGGCGTTTTTCCATAGGCTCCGCCCCCCTGACGAGCATCACAAAAATCGACG
CTCAAGTCAGAGGTGGCGAAACCCGACAGGACTATAAAGATACCAGGCGTTTCCCCCTGGAAGCTCCCTC
GTGCGCTCTCCTGTTCCGACCCTGCCGCTTACCGGATACCTGTCCGCCTTTCTCCCTTCGGGAAGCGTGG
CGCTTTCTCATAGCTCACGCTGTAGGTATCTCAGTTCGGTGTAGGTCGTTCGCTCCAAGCTGGGCTGTGT
GCACGAACCCCCCGTTCAGCCCGACCGCTGCGCCTTATCCGGTAACTATCGTCTTGAGTCCAACCCGGTA
AGACACGACTTATCGCCACTGGCAGCAGCCACTGGTAACAGGATTAGCAGAGCGAGGTATGTAGGCGGTG
CTACAGAGTTCTTGAAGTGGTGGCCTAACTACGGCTACACTAGAAGAACAGTATTTGGTATCTGCGCTCT
GCTGAAGCCAGTTACCTTCGGAAAAAGAGTTGGTAGCTCTTGATCCGGCAAACAAACCACCGCTGGTAGC
GGTGGTTTTTTTGTTTGCAAGCAGCAGATTACGCGCAGAAAAAAAGGATCTCAAGAAGATCCTTTGATCT
TTTCTACGGGGTCTGACGCTCAGTGGAACGAAAACTCACGTTAAGGGATTTTGGTCATGAGATTATCAAA
AAGGATCTTCACCTAGATCCTTTTAAATTAAAAATGAAGTTTTAAATCAATCTAAAGTATATATGAGTAA
ACTTGGTCTGACAGTTAGAAAAACTCATCGAGCATCAAATGAAACTGCAATTTATTCATATCAGGATTAT
CAATACCATATTTTTGAAAAAGCCGTTTCTGTAATGAAGGAGAAAACTCACCGAGGCAGTTCCATAGGAT
GGCAAGATCCTGGTATCGGTCTGCGATTCCGACTCGTCCAACATCAATACAACCTATTAATTTCCCCTCG
TCAAAAATAAGGTTATCAAGTGAGAAATCACCATGAGTGACGACTGAATCCGGTGAGAATGGCAAAAGTT
TATGCATTTCTTTCCAGACTTGTTCAACAGGCCAGCCATTACGCTCGTCATCAAAATCACTCGCATCAAC
CAAACCGTTATTCATTCGTGATTGCGCCTGAGCGAGACGAAATACGCGATCGCTGTTAAAAGGACAATTA
CAAACAGGAATCGAATGCAACCGGCGCAGGAACACTGCCAGCGCATCAACAATATTTTCACCTGAATCAG
GATATTCTTCTAATACCTGGAATGCTGTTTTCCCAGGGATCGCAGTGGTGAGTAACCATGCATCATCAGG
AGTACGGATAAAATGCTTGATGGTCGGAAGAGGCATAAATTCCGTCAGCCAGTTTAGTCTGACCATCTCA
TCTGTAACATCATTGGCAACGCTACCTTTGCCATGTTTCAGAAACAACTCTGGCGCATCGGGCTTCCCAT
ACAATCGATAGATTGTCGCACCTGATTGCCCGACATTATCGCGAGCCCATTTATACCCATATAAATCAGC
ATCCATGTTGGAATTTAATCGCGGCCTAGAGCAAGACGTTTCCCGTTGAATATGGCTCATACTCTTCCTT
TTTCAATATTATTGAAGCATTTATCAGGGTTATTGTCTCATGAGCGGATACATATTTGAATGTATTTAGA
AAAATAAACAAATAGGGGTTCCGCGCACATTTCCCCGAAAAGTGCCACCTGACGTCTAAGAAACCATTAT
TATCATGACATTAACCTATAAAAATAGGCGTATCACGAGGCCCTTTCGTC
Features (pLannotate 1.2.2; 10 found; start..end, strand, type, name):
    137..236     +  misc_feature   bom (fragment): basis of mobility region from pBR322
    242..399     -  CDS            lacZα (fragment): LacZα fragment of β-galactosidase; lacZ fragment
    768..784     -  protein_bind   lac operator: The lac repressor binds to the lac operator to inhibit transcription in E. coli. This inhibition can be relieved by adding lactose or isopropyl-β-D-thiogalactopyranoside (IPTG). lac repressor encoded by lacI
    792..822     -  promoter       lac promoter: promoter for the E. coli lac operon
    837..858     -  protein_bind   CAP binding site: CAP binding activates transcription in the presence of cAMP. E. coli catabolite activator protein
    871..963     -  CDS            lacI (fragment): lac repressor; lacI; The lac repressor binds to the lac operator to inhibit transcription in E. coli. This inhibition can be relieved by adding lactose or isopropyl-β-D-thiogalactopyranoside (IPTG).
   1146..1734    -  rep_origin     ori: high-copy-number ColE1/pMB1/pBR322/pUC origin of replication
   1905..2720    -  CDS            KanR: aminoglycoside phosphotransferase; aph(3')-Ia; confers resistance to kanamycin in bacteria or G418 (Geneticin®) in eukaryotes
   2721..2825    -  promoter       AmpR promoter: bla
   2920..35      +  CDS            rop (fragment) (across the origin): Rop protein, which maintains plasmids at low copy number; rop
