[The description below was written by a language model from this plasmid's Addgene catalogue record and pLannotate feature annotations shown in this document.]
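Description:
pUC57-Kan_BR29_00115881 is a small, high-copy bacterial cloning plasmid that serves as a Level 0 (basic part) module for Golden Gate assembly. It is built on the pUC57-Kan backbone, replicates in E. coli from a ColE1/pUC-type origin, and is selected with kanamycin through an aminoglycoside phosphotransferase (KanR) gene, which the annotation places directly downstream of an AmpR (bla) promoter. Short remnants of pBR322-derived bom, rop and lacI sequences are also annotated, but only as fragments, so they are backbone relics rather than functional elements.

The insert, BR29_00115881, was placed into the EcoRV site within the lacZα region; the record does not say whether the sites survived cloning. The annotated lac promoter, lac operator and CAP binding site lie several hundred base pairs from the remaining lacZα fragment. This unannotated gap corresponds to the insert position and is consistent with disruption of lacZα, which is listed as the screening marker. Comparing the 2,920 nt full sequence with the stated 2,626 bp backbone implies an insert of roughly 300 bp. The feature table does not annotate the insert itself, nor any flanking type IIS restriction sites or overhangs, so the exact Golden Gate syntax is not stated. Magnaporthe grisea is entered in the mutation field, apparently to indicate source organism. The associated publication describes a clone resource of Magnaporthe oryzae effectors sharing sequence and structural similarity across host-specific lineages, so the insert is presumably one such candidate effector.

The plasmid carries no eukaryotic promoter, tag or terminator. It functions as a storage and donor module from which the effector sequence can be assembled into higher-level expression constructs, and the insert can be verified with standard M13 primers.
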