Addgene plasmid #121227: pUC57-Kan_BR29_00115881
Purpose: Level 0 Golden-Gate compatible vector
Depositing lab: Sophien Kamoun. Depositing organization: Sainsbury Laboratory, Norwich. Publication: A Clone Resource of Magnaporthe oryzae Effectors That Share Sequence and Structural Similarities Across Host-Specific Lineages. Petit-Houdenot Y, Langner T, Harant A, Win J, Kamoun S. Mol Plant Microbe Interact. 2020 Aug;33(8):1032-1035. doi: 10.1094/MPMI-03-20-0052-A. Epub 2020 Jun 22. PubMed 32460610.
Backbone
  Vector backbone: pUC57-Kan
  Backbone size w/o insert (bp): 2626
  Vector type: Golden Gate
  Selectable markers: lacZ
Growth in bacteria
  Bacterial resistance: Kanamycin, 50 μg/mL
  Growth temperature: 37°C
  Growth strain: DH5alpha
  Copy number: High Copy
Gene/Insert
  Gene/Insert name: BR29_00115881
  Mutation: Magnaporthe grisea
  Cloning method: Restriction Enzyme; 5′ cloning site EcoRV (unknown if destroyed); 3′ cloning site EcoRV (unknown if destroyed)
  Sequencing primers: 5′ M13Fw; 3′ M13Rv
Terms and licenses: Academic/Nonprofit Terms; Industry Terms: Not Available to Industry
How to cite: pUC57-Kan_BR29_00115881 was a gift from Sophien Kamoun (Addgene plasmid # 121227 ; http://n2t.net/addgene:121227 ; RRID:Addgene_121227)
