>Addgene plasmid #121227 | pUC57-Kan_BR29_00115881 | depositor partial sequence | sequence record 230706 | BR29_00115881
TTGGTCTCTAATGTTGAATATTGTTGTTGGTCATATTACTACTGGTAAACAATGTTGTGATCATGGTGCT
GCTGATGAATCTAGAATTTGTGAAAGAAAAGGTTTGAATGCTTATTGTTGTTCTGATGCTAGAAATGATG
CTAAAGGTGGTTGTAAAGAAGAAGTTTATGAAGTTGGTAGATTGGTTCAAGCTTTTTCTACTAATGGTAT
TTGTTCTGGTCAATCTTCTTCTGGTGATACTTTGCAAGGTTTTGTTGGTTGTGCTGAATGAGCTTAGAGA
CCAA
