>Addgene plasmid #121227 | pUC57-Kan_BR29_00115881 | depositor partial sequence | sequence record 230707 | empty_vector
TCGCGCGTTTCGGTGATGACGGTGAAAACCTCTGACACATGCAGCTCCCGGAGACGGTCACAGCTTGTCT
GTAAGCGGATGCCGGGAGCAGACAAGCCCGTCAGGGCGCGTCAGCGGGTGTTGGCGGGTGTCGGGGCTGG
CTTAACTATGCGGCATCAGAGCAGATTGTACTGAGAGTGCACCATATGCGGTGTGAAATACCGCACAGAT
GCGTAAGGAGAAAATACCGCATCAGGCGCCATTCGCCATTCAGGCTGCGCAACTGTTGGGAAGGGCGATC
GGTGCGGGCCTCTTCGCTATTACGCCAGCTGGCGAAAGGGGGATGTGCTGCAAGGCGATTAAGTTGGGTA
ACGCCAGGGTTTTCCCAGTCACGACGTTGTAAAACGACGGCCAGTGAATTGACGCGTATTGGGATATCCC
AATGGCGCGCCGAGCTTGGCTCGAGCATGGTCATAGCTGTTTCCTGTGTGAAATTGTTATCCGCTCACAA
TTCCACACAACATACGAGCCGGAAGCATAAAGTGTAAAGCCTGGGGTGCCTAATGAGTGAGCTAACTCAC
ATTAATTGCGTTGCGCTCACTGCCCGCTTTCCAGTCGGGAAACCTGTCGTGCCAGCTGCATTAATGAATC
GGCCAACGCGCGGGGAGAGGCGGTTTGCGTATTGGGCGCTCTTCCGCTTCCTCGCTCACTGACTCGCTGC
GCTCGGTCGTTCGGCTGCGGCGAGCGGTATCAGCTCACTCAAAGGCGGTAATACGGTTATCCACAGAATC
AGGGGATAACGCAGGAAAGAACATGTGAGCAAAAGGCCAGCAAAAGGCCAGGAACCGTAAAAAGGCCGCG
TTGCTGGCGTTTTTCCATAGGCTCCGCCCCCCTGACGAGCATCACAAAAATCGACGCTCAAGTCAGAGGT
GGCGAAACCCGACAGGACTATAAAGATACCAGGCGTTTCCCCCTGGAAGCTCCCTCGTGCGCTCTCCTGT
TCCGACCCTGCCGCTTACCGGATACCTGTCCGCCTTTCTCCCTTCGGGAAGCGTGGCGCTTTCTCATAGC
TCACGCTGTAGGTATCTCAGTTCGGTGTAGGTCGTTCGCTCCAAGCTGGGCTGTGTGCACGAACCCCCCG
TTCAGCCCGACCGCTGCGCCTTATCCGGTAACTATCGTCTTGAGTCCAACCCGGTAAGACACGACTTATC
GCCACTGGCAGCAGCCACTGGTAACAGGATTAGCAGAGCGAGGTATGTAGGCGGTGCTACAGAGTTCTTG
AAGTGGTGGCCTAACTACGGCTACACTAGAAGAACAGTATTTGGTATCTGCGCTCTGCTGAAGCCAGTTA
CCTTCGGAAAAAGAGTTGGTAGCTCTTGATCCGGCAAACAAACCACCGCTGGTAGCGGTGGTTTTTTTGT
TTGCAAGCAGCAGATTACGCGCAGAAAAAAAGGATCTCAAGAAGATCCTTTGATCTTTTCTACGGGGTCT
GACGCTCAGTGGAACGAAAACTCACGTTAAGGGATTTTGGTCATGAGATTATCAAAAAGGATCTTCACCT
AGATCCTTTTAAATTAAAAATGAAGTTTTAAATCAATCTAAAGTATATATGAGTAAACTTGGTCTGACAG
TTAGAAAAACTCATCGAGCATCAAATGAAACTGCAATTTATTCATATCAGGATTATCAATACCATATTTT
TGAAAAAGCCGTTTCTGTAATGAAGGAGAAAACTCACCGAGGCAGTTCCATAGGATGGCAAGATCCTGGT
ATCGGTCTGCGATTCCGACTCGTCCAACATCAATACAACCTATTAATTTCCCCTCGTCAAAAATAAGGTT
ATCAAGTGAGAAATCACCATGAGTGACGACTGAATCCGGTGAGAATGGCAAAAGTTTATGCATTTCTTTC
CAGACTTGTTCAACAGGCCAGCCATTACGCTCGTCATCAAAATCACTCGCATCAACCAAACCGTTATTCA
TTCGTGATTGCGCCTGAGCGAGACGAAATACGCGATCGCTGTTAAAAGGACAATTACAAACAGGAATCGA
ATGCAACCGGCGCAGGAACACTGCCAGCGCATCAACAATATTTTCACCTGAATCAGGATATTCTTCTAAT
ACCTGGAATGCTGTTTTCCCAGGGATCGCAGTGGTGAGTAACCATGCATCATCAGGAGTACGGATAAAAT
GCTTGATGGTCGGAAGAGGCATAAATTCCGTCAGCCAGTTTAGTCTGACCATCTCATCTGTAACATCATT
GGCAACGCTACCTTTGCCATGTTTCAGAAACAACTCTGGCGCATCGGGCTTCCCATACAATCGATAGATT
GTCGCACCTGATTGCCCGACATTATCGCGAGCCCATTTATACCCATATAAATCAGCATCCATGTTGGAAT
TTAATCGCGGCCTAGAGCAAGACGTTTCCCGTTGAATATGGCTCATACTCTTCCTTTTTCAATATTATTG
AAGCATTTATCAGGGTTATTGTCTCATGAGCGGATACATATTTGAATGTATTTAGAAAAATAAACAAATA
GGGGTTCCGCGCACATTTCCCCGAAAAGTGCCACCTGACGTCTAAGAAACCATTATTATCATGACATTAA
CCTATAAAAATAGGCGTATCACGAGGCCCTTTCGTC
