>Addgene plasmid #121227 | pUC57-Kan_BR29_00115881 | addgene partial sequence | sequence record 237767 | M13-F20 5'-TGTAAAACGACGGCCAGT-3'
ACTTGGTCTCTAATGTTGAATATTGTTGTTGGTCATATTACTACTGGTAAACAATGTTGTGATCATGGTG
CTGCTGATGAATCTAGAATTTGTGAAAGAAAAGGTTTGAATGCTTATTGTTGTTCTGATGCTAGAAATGA
TGCTAAAGGTGGTTGTAAAGAAGAAGTTTATGAAGTTGGTAGATTGGTTCAAGCTTTTTCTACTAATGGT
ATTTGTTCTGGTCAATCTTCTTCTGGTGATACTTTGCAAGGTTTTGTTGGTTGTGCTGAATGAGCTTAGA
GACCAAGTTCCATCCCAATGGCGCGCCGAGCTTGGCTCGAGCATGGTCATAGCTGTTTCCTGTGTGAAAT
TGTTATCCGCTCACAATTCCACACAACATACGAGCCGGAAGCATAAAGTGTAAAGCCTGGGGTGCCTAAT
GAGTGAGCTAACTCACATTAATTGCGTTGCGCTCACTGCCCGCTTTCCAGTCGGGAAACCTGTCGTGCCA
GCTGCATTAATGAATCGGCCAACGCGCGGGGAGAGGCGGTTTGCGTATTGGGCGCTCTTCCGCTTCCTCG
CTCACTGACTCGCTGCGCTCGGTCGTTCGGCTGCGGCGAGCGGTATCAGCTCACTCAAAGGCGGTAATAC
GGTTATCCACAGAATCAGGGGATAACGCAGGAAAGAACATGTGAGCAAAAGGCCAGCAAAAGGCCAGGAA
CCGTAAAAAGGCCGCGTTGCTGGCGTTTTTCCATAGGCTCCGCCCCCCTGACGAGCATCACAAAAATCGA
CGCTCAAGTCAGAGGTGGCGAAACCCGACAGGACTATAAAGATACC
